>Addgene plasmid #247459 | pEF5-H4K16A-Halo-FRT | addgene full sequence | sequence record 491700 | Addgene NGS Result
GACCGAGCGCAGCGAGTCAGTGAGCGAGGAAGCGGAAGAGCGCCCAATACGCAAACCGCCTCTCCCCGCG
CGTTGGCCGATTCATTAATGCAGCTGGCACGACAGGTTTCCCGACTGGAAAGCGGGCAGTGAGCGCAACG
CAATTAATGTGAGTTAGCTCACTCATTAGGCACCCCAGGCTTTACACTTTATGCTTCCGGCTCGTATGTT
GTGTGGAATTGTGAGCGGATAACAATTTCACACAGGAAACAGCTATGACCATGATTACGCCAAGCTCTAG
CTAGAGGTCGACGGTATACAGACATGATAAGATACATTGATGAGTTTGGACAAACCACAACTAGAATGCA
GTGAAAAAAATGCTTTATTTGTGAAATTTGTGATGCTATTGCTTTATTTGTAACCATTATAAGCTGCAAT
AAACAAGTTGGGGTGGGCGAAGAACTCCAGCATGAGATCCCCGCGCTGGAGGATCATCCAGCCGGCGTCC
CGGAAAACGATTCCGAAGCCCAACCTTTCATAGAAGGCGGCGGTGGAATCGAAATCTCGTAGTACGTGCT
ATTCCTTTGCCCTCGGACGAGTGCTGGGGCGTCGGTTTCCACTATCGGCGAGTACTTCTACACAGCCATC
GGTCCAGACGGCCGCGCTTCTGCGGGCGATTTGTGTACGCCCGACAGTCCCGGCTCCGGATCGGACGATT
GCGTCGCATCGACCCTGCGCCCAAGCTGCATCATCGAAATTGCCGTCAACCAAGCTCTGATAGAGTTGGT
CAAGACCAATGCGGAGCATATACGCCCGGAGCCGCGGCGATCCTGCAAGCTCCGGATGCCTCCGCTCGAA
GTAGCGCGTCTGCTGCTCCATACAAGCCAACCACGGCCTCCAGAAGAAGATGTTGGCGACCTCGTATTGG
GAATCCCCGAACATCGCCTCGCTCCAGTCAATGACCGCTGTTATGCGGCCATTGTCCGTCAGGACATTGT
TGGAGCCGAAATCCGCGTGCACGAGGTGCCGGACTTCGGGGCAGTCCTCGGCCCAAAGCATCAGCTCATC
GAGAGCCTGCGCGACGGACGCACTGACGGTGTCGTCCATCACAGTTTGCCAGTGATACACATGGGGATCA
GCAATCGCGCATATGAAATCACGCCATGTAGTGTATTGACCGATTCCTTGCGGTCCGAATGGGCCGAACC
CGCTCGTCTGGCTAAGATCGGCCGCAGCGATCGCATCCATGGCCTCCGCGACCGGCTGCAGAACAGCGGG
CAGTTCGGTTTCAGGCAGGTCTTGCAACGTGACACCCTGTGCACGGCGGGAGATGCAATAGGTCAGGCTC
TCGCTGAATTCCCCAATGTCAAGCACTTCCGGAATCGGGAGCGCGGCCGATGCAAAGTGCCGATAAACAT
AACGATCTTTGTAGAAACCATCGGCGCAGCTATTTACCCGCAGGACATATCCACGCCCTCCTACATCGAA
GCTGAAAGCACGAGATTCTTCGCCCTCCGAGAGCTGCATCAGGTCGGAGACGCTGTCGAACTTTTCGATC
AGAAACTTCTCGACAGACGTCGCGGTGAGTTCAGGCTTTTTGGCCAAGGAAGTTCCTATACTTTCTAGAG
AATAGGAACTTCGGAATAGGAACTTCTAGGTACGTGAACCATCACCCT
[84 nt withheld, positions 1659-1742]
CGCCGGCG
[124 nt withheld, positions 1751-1874]
GGGGATACCCCCTAGAGCCCCAGCTGGTTCTTTCCGCCTCAGAAGCCATAGAGCCCACCGCATCCCCAGC
ATGCCTGCTATTGTCTTCCCAATCCTCCCCCTTGCTGTCCTGCCCCACCCCACCCCCCAGAATAGAATGA
CACCTACTCAGACAATGCGATGCAATTTCCTCATTTTATTAGGAAAGGACAGTGGGAGTGGCACCTTCCA
GGGTCAAGGAAGGCACGGGGGAGGGGCAAACAACAGATGGCTGGCAACTAGAAGGCACAGTCGAGGCTGA
TCAGCGGGTTTAAACTCATTACTAACCGGTACGCGTAGAATCGAGACCGAGGAGAGGGTTAGGGATAGGC
TTACCTTCGAACCGCGGGCCCTCTAGACTCGAGCGGCCGCCGAATTAACTTAACCGGAAATCTCCAGAGT
AGACAGCCAGCGCGCGATCTCGCTGCCGATCAGGTCCGGGTTGTCTTCTTGCAGCAGATTCAGACCCGGG
CCGATGTCCACAGCCTTGCAGTTAGGCAGGCTTTTGGCCAGGCGAGCGGCTTCGGCCGGTGGGATCAGAA
CGCCTGGGGTGCCCCAGAACAGCAGCTTCGGGACAGGGGACTGGTGCAGCCAGTCCATGTATTCTTCGAC
CAGCGCGACGATGTTCGCTGGCTCACCGGCGATTGGCAGCTCGTTTGGGAAGCGCCACAGTGGCTCGCGG
TCAACAGGATTCAGGAACGGCTCGCGGTAATGGTCCATCTCGACTTCAGTCAGCGGGCGGACGACACCCA
TCGGCAGCGTACCCTCGATAAAAACGTTCTGATCGATGATCAGCTTGCGGCCGACGTCGGTGGTGCGGAA
GGCCTGGAAGGTCTCGCGGGCAAATTCTGGCCATTCGTCCCAGGTCGGGATAGGGCGGATGAACTCCATA
AATGCAATACCTTTGACGCGCTCTGGATTGCGCTTGGCCCAGTGGAAACCCAGAGCGGAGCCCCAGTCGT
GAATGACCAGGACGACCTCTTCCAGACCCAGGGCTTCGATGAAGGCATCCATGAAGCGGACGTGGTCGTC
GAAGAAATAACCCAGGTCTGGTTTGTCGGATTTGCCCATACCGATCAGGTCTGGAGCAATGCAGCGATGG
GTCGGTGCAACATGCGGGATGATGTTGCGCCACACGTAGGAGGAGGTCGGGTTACCGTGCAGGAACAGCA
CAGGGGTGCCATCGCGCGGACCAACATCGACGTAGTGCATGCGCTCGCCCAGGACTTCCACATAATGGGG
GTCGAATGGAAAGCCAGTACCGATTTCGGAACCGCCACCAGAGCCTCCACCTCCACTTCCACCTCCGCCT
GAACCACCTCCACCAGATGGATC
[258 nt withheld, positions 3228-3485]
CGCGGCACCCCCCTTACCCAAACCCTTCCCGCCCTTACCACGTCCAGACATCTCGAAATTCGCTAGCTCT
AGAGCGGCCCCGCCACTGTGCTGGATATCTGCAGAATTCCACCACACTGGACTAGTGGATCCGAGCTCGG
TACCAAGCTTACCTAGCCAGCTTGGGTCTCCCTATAGTGAGTCGTATTAGTACCAAGCTAATTCCTCACG
ACACCTGAAATGGAAGAAAAAAACTTTGAACCACTGTCTGAGGCTTGAGAATGAACCAAGATCCAAACTC
AAAAAGGGCAAATTCCAAGGAGAATTACATCAAGTGCCAAGCTGGCCTAACTTCAGTCTCCACCCACTCA
GTGTGGGGAAACTCCATCGCATAAAACCCCTCCCCCCAACCTAAAGACGACGTACTCCAAAAGCTCGAGA
ACTAATCGAGGTGCCTGGACGGCGCCCGGTACTCCGTGGAGTCACATGAAGCGACGGCTGAGGACGGAAA
GGCCCTTTTCCTTTGTGTGGGTGACTCACCCGCCCGCTCTCCCGAGCGCCGCGTCCTCCATTTTGAGCTC
CCTGCAGCAGGGCCGGGAAGCGGCCATCTTTCCGCTCACGCAACTGGTGCCGACCGGGCCAGCCTTGCCG
CCCAGGGCGGGGCGATACACGGCGGCGCGAGGCCAGGCACCAGAGCAGGCCGGCCAGCTTGAGACTACCC
CCGTCCGATTCTCGGTGGCCGCGCTCGCAGGCCCCGCCTCGCCGAACATGTGCGCTGGGACGCACGGGCC
CCGTCGCCGCCCGCGGCCCAAAAACCGAAATACCAGTGTGCAGATCTTGGCCCGCATTTACAAGACTATC
TTGCCAGAAAAAAAGCGTCGCAGCAGGTCATCAAAAATTTTAAATGGCTAGAGACTTATCGAAAGCAGCG
AGACAGGCGCGAAGGTGCCACCAGATTCGCACGCGGCGGCCCCAGCGCCCAGGCCAGGCCTCAACTCAAG
CACGAGGCGAAGGGGCTCCTTAAGCGCAAGGCCTCGAACTCTCCCACCCACTTCCAACCCGAAGCTCGGG
ATCAAGAATCACGTACTGCAGCCAGGTGGAAGTAATTCAAGGCACGCAAGGGCCATAACCCGTAAAGAGG
CCAGGCCCGCGGGAACCACACACGGCACTTACCTGTGTTCTGGCGGCAAACCCGTTGCGAAAAAGAACGT
TCACGGCGACTACTGCACTTATATACGGTTCTCCCCCACCCTCGGGAAAAAGGCGGAGCCAGTACACGAC
ATCACTTTCCCAGTTTACCCCGCGCCACCTTCTCTAGGCACCGGTTCAATTGCCGACCCCTCCCCCCAAC
TTCTCGGGGACTGTGGGCGATGTGCGCTCTGCCCACTGACGGGCACCGGAGCCAATTCCCACTCCTTTCA
AGACCTAGAAGGTCCATTAGCTGCAAAGATTCCTCTCTGTTTAAAACTTTATCCATCTTTGCAAAGCTTT
TTGCAAAAGCCTAGTCAATAATCAATGTCAACGCGTATATCTGGCCCGTACATCGCGAAGCAGCGCAAAA
CGCCTAACCCTAAGCAGATTCTTCATGCAATTGTCGGTCAAGCCTTGCCTTGTTGTAGCTTAAATTTTGC
TCGCGCACTACTCAGCGACCTCCAACACACAAGCAGGGAGCAGATACTGGCTTAACTATGCGGCATCAGA
GCAGATTGTACTGAGAGTGCACCATAGGGGATCGGGAGATCTCCCGATCCGTCGACGTCAGGTGGCACTT
TTCGGGGAAATGTGCGCGGAACCCCTATTTGTTTATTTTTCTAAATACATTCAAATATGTATCCGCTCAT
GAGACAATAACCCTGATAAATGCTTCAATAATATTGAAAAAGGAAGAGTATGAGTATTCAACATTTCCGT
GTCGCCCTTATTCCCTTTTTTGCGGCATTTTGCCTTCCTGTTTTTGCTCACCCAGAAACGCTGGTGAAAG
TAAAAGATGCTGAAGATCAGTTGGGTGCACGAGTGGGTTACATCGAACTGGATCTCAACAGCGGTAAGAT
CCTTGAGAGTTTTCGCCCCGAAGAACGTTTTCCAATGATGAGCACTTTTAAAGTTCTGCTATGTGGCGCG
GTATTATCCCGTATTGACGCCGGGCAAGAGCAACTCGGTCGCCGCATACACTATTCTCAGAATGACTTGG
TTGAGTACTCACTAGTCACAGAAAAGCATCTTACGGATGGCATGACAGTAAGAGAATTATGCAGTGCTGC
CATAACCATGAGTGATAACACTGCGGCCAACTTACTTCTGACAACGATCGGAGGACCGAAGGAGCTAACC
GCTTTTTTGCACAACATGGGGGATCATGTAACTCGCCTTGATCGTTGGGAACCGGAGCTGAATGAAGCCA
TACCAAACGACGAGCGTGACACCACGATGCCTGTAGCAATGGCAACAACGTTGCGCAAACTATTAACTGG
CGAACTACTTACTCTAGCTTCCCGGCAACAATTAATAGACTGGATGGAGGCGGATAAAGTTGCAGGACCA
CTTCTGCGCTCGGCCCTTCCGGCTGGCTGGTTTATTGCTGATAAATCTGGAGCCGGTGAGCGTGGGTCTC
GCGGTATCATTGCAGCACTGGGGCCAGATGGTAAGCCCTCCCGTATCGTAGTTATCTACACGACGGGGAG
TCAGGCAACTATGGATGAACGAAATAGACAGATCGCTGAGATAGGTGCCTCACTGATTAAGCATTGGTAA
CTGTCAGACCAAGTTTACTCATATATACTTTAGATTGATTTAAAACTTCATTTTTAATTTAAAAGGATCT
AGGTGAAGATCCTTTTTGATAATCTCATGACCAAAATCCCTTAACGTGAGTTTTCGTTCCACTGAGCGTC
AGACCCCGTAGAAAAGATCAAAGGATCTTCTTGAGATCCTTTTTTTCTGCGCGTAATCTGCTGCTTGCAA
ACAAAAAAACCACCGCTACCAGCGGTGGTTTGTTTGCCGGATCAAGAGCTACCAACTCTTTTTCCGAAGG
TAACTGGCTTCAGCAGAGCGCAGATACCAAATACTGTTCTTCTAGTGTAGCCGTAGTTAGGCCACCACTT
CAAGAACTCTGTAGCACCGCCTACATACCTCGCTCTGCTAATCCTGTTACCAGTGGCTGCTGCCAGTGGC
GATAAGTCGTGTCTTACCGGGTTGGACTCAAGACGATAGTTACCGGATAAGGCGCAGCGGTCGGGCTGAA
CGGGGGGTTCGTGCACACAGCCCAGCTTGGAGCGAACGACCTACACCGAACTGAGATACCTACAGCGTGA
GCTATGAGAAAGCGCCACGCTTCCCGAAGGGAGAAAGGCGGACAGGTATCCGGTAAGCGGCAGGGTCGGA
ACAGGAGAGCGCACGAGGGAGCTTCCAGGGGGAAACGCCTGGTATCTTTATAGTCCTGTCGGGTTTCGCC
ACCTCTGACTTGAGCGTCGATTTTTGTGATGCTCGTCAGGGGGGCGGAGCCTATGGAAAAACGCCAGCAA
CGCGGCCTTTTTACGGTTCCTGGCCTTTTGCTGGCCTTTTGCTCACATGTTCTTTCCTGCGTTATCCCCT
GATTCTGTGGATAACCGTATTACCGCCTTTGAGTGAGCTGATACCGCTCGCCGCAGCCGAAC
Features (pLannotate 1.2.2; 26 found; start..end, strand, type, name):
      1..38      +  rep_origin     RSF ori (fragment): Plasmids containing the RSF 1030 origin of replication can be propagated in E. coli cells that contain additional plasmids with compatible origins.
     40..132     +  CDS            lacI (fragment): lac repressor; lacI; The lac repressor binds to the lac operator to inhibit transcription in E. coli. This inhibition can be relieved by adding lactose or isopropyl-β-D-thiogalactopyranoside (IPTG).
    145..166     +  protein_bind   CAP binding site: CAP binding activates transcription in the presence of cAMP. E. coli catabolite activator protein
    181..211     +  promoter       lac promoter: promoter for the E. coli lac operon
    219..235     +  protein_bind   lac operator: The lac repressor binds to the lac operator to inhibit transcription in E. coli. This inhibition can be relieved by adding lactose or isopropyl-β-D-thiogalactopyranoside (IPTG). lac repressor encoded by lacI
    308..429     -  polyA_signal   SV40 poly(A) signal: SV40 polyadenylation signal
    424..549     -  CDS            ble (fragment): BLE_KLEPN - Experimental evidence at protein level: Swiss-Prot protein existence level 1. Binding protein with a strong affinity to the bleomycin family of antibiotics. Binds to CL990; an antimitotic-antibiotic compound. From Klebsiella pneumoniae.
    559..1581    -  CDS            HygR: aminoglycoside phosphotransferase from E. coli; aph(4)-Ia; confers resistance to hygromycin
   1589..1636    -  protein_bind   FRT: FLP-mediated recombination occurs in the 8-bp core sequence TCTAGAAA (Turan and Bode, 2011). FLP recombinase from the Saccharomyces cerevisiae 2μ plasmid
   1641..1874    -  rep_origin     f1 ori (fragment) (sequence partly withheld): f1 bacteriophage origin of replication; arrow indicates direction of (+) strand synthesis
   1895..1916    -  promoter       SV40 promoter (fragment): SV40 enhancer and early promoter
   1920..2144    -  polyA_signal   bGH poly(A) signal: bovine growth hormone polyadenylation signal
   2188..2229    -  CDS            V5 tag: epitope tag from simian virus 5
   2278..3161    -  CDS            HaloTag® (fragment): modified bacterial dehalogenase that forms covalent bonds with chloroalkane derivatives
   3228..3536    -  CDS            H4_BOVIN (sequence partly withheld): Experimental evidence at protein level: Swiss-Prot protein existence level 1. Core component of nucleosome. Nucleosomes wrap and compact DNA into chromatin, limiting DNA accessibility to the cellular machineries which require DNA as a template. Histones thereby play a central role in transcription regulation, DNA repair, DNA replication and chromosomal stability. DNA accessibility is regulated via a complex set of post-translational modifications of histones, also called histone code, and nucleosome remodeling. From Bos taurus (Bovine).
   3656..3674    -  promoter       T7 promoter: promoter for bacteriophage T7 RNA polymerase
   3700..3903    -  intron         EF-1α intron A: truncated intron upstream of the start codon of human EF-1α
   4528..4637    -  intron         EF-1α intron A (fragment): intron upstream of the start codon of human EF-1α
   4638..4849    -  promoter       EF-1α core promoter: core promoter for human elongation factor EF-1α
   4875..4941    -  CDS            small t antigen (fragment): SV40 (simian virus 40) small t antigen
   4950..4969    -  promoter       SRα promoter (fragment): hybrid promoter consisting of the SV40 early promoter plus part of the long terminal repeat of human T-lymphotrophic virus 1
   4966..4984    -  enhancer       CMV enhancer (fragment): human cytomegalovirus immediate early enhancer
   5139..5191    +  misc_feature   bom (fragment): basis of mobility region from pBR322
   5250..5354    +  promoter       AmpR promoter: bla
   5355..6215    +  CDS            AmpR: β-lactamase; bla; confers resistance to ampicillin, carbenicillin, and related antibiotics
   6386..6974    +  rep_origin     ori: high-copy-number ColE1/pMB1/pBR322/pUC origin of replication
