[The description below was written by a language model from this plasmid's Addgene catalogue record and pLannotate feature annotations shown in this document.]
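Description:
pEF5-H4K16A-Halo-FRT is a mammalian expression plasmid of about 7.1 kb built on the commercial pEF5 FRT backbone and designed for FLP-mediated, site-specific integration into a genomic FRT site. In E. coli it is maintained as a high-copy plasmid through a ColE1/pUC-type origin and selected with ampicillin via the bla gene and its promoter. The annotation also picks up many short fragment hits (f1 ori, lac promoter/operator region, lacI, RSF ori, ble, SV40 and CMV pieces), which appear to be backbone remnants or partial matches rather than functional modules.

The payload is human histone H4 (H4C1) carrying a K16A substitution, which replaces lysine 16, a well-known acetylation site in the H4 tail, with alanine. The catalogue purpose line calls it "wild-type", but the name and mutation field indicate the mutant. The H4 coding sequence (annotated by homology to the highly conserved bovine H4) is fused at its C terminus to HaloTag, a modified dehalogenase that covalently binds chloroalkane ligands such as fluorescent dyes. Expression is driven by the human EF-1α core promoter with its intron A and terminated by the bGH polyadenylation signal. A T7 promoter lies just upstream of the insert. A V5 epitope sequence from the backbone sits downstream of HaloTag, but the record does not state whether it is translated.

Next to the expression cassette, an FRT site directly precedes a hygromycin resistance gene followed by an SV40 poly(A) signal. No dedicated promoter is annotated for this gene, consistent with the usual design in which hygromycin resistance is activated only after correct recombination into a host FRT locus. The associated publication used such constructs to study the behaviour of nucleosomes containing mutant H4 in living human cells.
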