Addgene plasmid #247459: pEF5-H4K16A-Halo-FRT
Purpose: Expresses wild-type H4K16A-Halo under EF1 promoter and can be integrated into FRT site
Depositing lab: Kazuhiro Maeshima. Depositing organization: National Institute of Genetics. Publication: Behaviors of nucleosomes with mutant histone H4s in euchromatic domains of living human cells. Semeigazin A, Iida S, Minami K, Tamura S, Ide S, Higashi K, Toyoda A, Kurokawa K, Maeshima K. Histochem Cell Biol. 2024 Jul;162(1-2):23-40. doi: 10.1007/s00418-024-02293-x. Epub 2024 May 14. PubMed 38743310.
Backbone
  Vector backbone: pEF5
  Backbone manufacturer: Invitrogen, Cat#V602020
  Vector type: Mammalian Expression
  Selectable markers: Hygromycin
Growth in bacteria
  Bacterial resistance: Ampicillin, 100 μg/mL
  Growth temperature: 37°C
  Growth strain: DH5alpha
  Copy number: High Copy
Gene/Insert
  Gene/Insert name: H4 (H4C1)
  Species: H. sapiens (human)
  Insert size (bp): 1263
  Mutation: K16A
  Entrez Gene: H4C1 (a.k.a. H4-16, H4C11, H4C12, H4C13, H4C14, H4C15, H4C16, H4C2, H4C3, H4C4, H4C5, H4C6, H4C8, H4C9, H4FA, HIST1H4A)
  Promoter: EF1α
  Tag / fusion protein: HaloTag (C terminal on insert)
  Cloning method: Other
  Sequencing primers: 5′ T7 or EF1a core promoter
Terms and licenses: Academic/Nonprofit Terms; Industry Terms: Not Available to Industry
How to cite: pEF5-H4K16A-Halo-FRT was a gift from Kazuhiro Maeshima (Addgene plasmid # 247459 ; http://n2t.net/addgene:247459 ; RRID:Addgene_247459)
